Addgene plasmid #16651: DNMT3b KO Neo
Depositing lab: Bert Vogelstein. Depositing organization: Johns Hopkins University and School of Medicine. Publication: DNMT1 and DNMT3b cooperate to silence genes in human cancer cells. Rhee I, Bachman KE, Park BH, Jair KW, Yen RW, Schuebel KE, Cui H, Feinberg AP, Lengauer C, Kinzler KW, Baylin SB, Vogelstein B. Nature. 2002 Apr 4. 416(6880):552-6. 10.1038/416552a PubMed 11932749.
Backbone
  Vector backbone: pSL301
  Backbone manufacturer: Invitrogen
  Backbone size w/o insert (bp): 3264
  Vector type: Bacterial Expression
  Selectable markers: Neomycin (select with G418)
Growth in bacteria
  Bacterial resistance: Ampicillin, 100 μg/mL
  Growth temperature: 37°C
  Growth strain: DH5alpha
  Copy number: High Copy
Gene/Insert
  Gene/Insert name: DNMT3b knock-out construct (alt name: DNMT3b)
  Species: H. sapiens (human)
  Entrez Gene: DNMT3B (a.k.a. FSHD4, ICF, ICF1, M.HsaIIIB)
  Cloning method: Restriction Enzyme; 5′ cloning site ClaI (not destroyed); 3′ cloning site BamHI (not destroyed)
  Sequencing primers: 5′ T7
Terms and licenses: Academic/Nonprofit Terms; Industry Terms: Not Available to Industry
Depositor comments: 5' arm is 3.0 kb. 3' arm is 4.6 kb. See author's map for details.
How to cite: DNMT3b KO Neo was a gift from Bert Vogelstein (Addgene plasmid # 16651 ; http://n2t.net/addgene:16651 ; RRID:Addgene_16651)
