[The description below was written by a language model from this plasmid's Addgene catalogue record.]
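Description:
DNMT3b KO Neo is a gene-targeting plasmid designed to disrupt the human DNMT3B locus, which encodes a de novo DNA methyltransferase, by homologous recombination in human cells. It is built on the small pSL301 cloning backbone (about 3.3 kb without insert). It is propagated in E. coli as a high-copy plasmid under ampicillin selection. Although the catalogue lists the vector type as bacterial expression, the bacterial host serves only to maintain and amplify the DNA. The functional payload is intended for mammalian cells.

The insert, cloned between ClaI and BamHI sites that both remain intact, is a knock-out cassette made up of two stretches of human DNMT3B genomic homology, a 5' arm of about 3.0 kb and a 3' arm of about 4.6 kb. A neomycin resistance marker allows G418 selection of cells that have integrated the construct. In a targeting vector of this kind, recombination through both arms replaces the intervening genomic segment with the selection cassette and so inactivates the allele. The record does not state which exons are removed, which promoter (if any) drives the neomycin gene, or how the cassette is arranged, and it refers to the depositor's map for these details. No feature table is available to confirm them.

The associated publication concerns cooperation between DNMT1 and DNMT3b in silencing genes in human cancer cells. This fits use of the plasmid to generate DNMT3B-deficient human cancer cell lines for studying DNA methylation and epigenetic gene silencing.
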