>Addgene plasmid #16651 | DNMT3b KO Neo | addgene partial sequence | sequence record 23048 | T7 5'-TAATACGACTCACTATAGGG-3'
TATTCCTCCTTATTTAAAGCTTAAGGTGCACGGCCCACGTGGCCACTAGTACTTCTCGAGCTCTGTACAT
GTCCGCGGTCGCGACGTACGCGTATCGATAAGGTGTGCTGCCCACACGTTGGGTAGGCTGGTGGCCAGTT
GGCACTGCTGAGGCCCTGGGGGAAGGCCCAGGGTGGTTAATCATTGTCAGCCTGGGTCTGTCTAGGAGGT
GAGACTCCTGTCTGGCTTCTTGTTGACCCAGTTAGGGCCTGTCTGAGGAATGGGGTTCAATGTTGCCTGC
GAAACCCAGCACACATTAGAACCCCAGGCCCTGGATGAAGGCGAAGGAGGTCACATCCTTCACTCCAGGC
CTCTGGTCTGCTACCAGCTCCTGGCCACAAACAAACCCTGTGTGTCCTCCCCCCAGAG
